>Addgene plasmid #37932 | MSCV-N BFRF0.5 | depositor partial sequence | sequence record 47679 | Tag and partial insert
ATGGACTACAAGGATGACGATGACAAGCTCGATGGAGGATACCCATACGATGTTCCAGATTACACTGCTC
GAGGTTATCAAACAAGTTTGTACAAAAAAGTTGGCATGACACATCTGGGTGGCAAGGTGAGGTCTTCTGG
GTTTTTAATACCG
