>Addgene plasmid #37932 | MSCV-N BFRF0.5 | addgene partial sequence | sequence record 50652 | pLXSN-5
CTCACTCCTTCTCTAGGCGCCGGAATTAGATCTGCCACCATGGACTACAAGGATGACGATGACAAGCTCG
ATGGAGGATACCCATACGATGTTCCAGATTACGCTGCTCGAGGTTATCAAACAAGTTTGTACAAAAAAGT
TGGCATGACACATCTGGGTGGCAAGGTGAGGTCTTCTGGGTTTTTAATACCGGGGTCGGCACCAGTTTCT
GGGACACCGCCACAAGGACAAGGTGGGCTAGCAAGTTCTCGAGTCTACGAAGACTCCGGGGGCAGTCTTT
TGAGTTTCTCGCCTATGATCCACCCCAATCTCGCCCCCCTAATTGCGCCATCTGCCTACGCGAGGCTGAA
CCTCCTGAATCACTGCATCTTTCTTGAGGCGTTTAAAGAAGAGAATAGTGGCCAGGGCCTCGGTGGGGTC
CAGCGTGAGGTCTTATTTTTGAAAAGGGATATTATAAAACAGGTCATTGCTCGGATTGTGGCAGCCGATA
GCACCCTAGATCTAGTGAATCATGGCGAGCCCGGAAGAGAGGCTCCTAGACGAGCGCAACCAACTTTCTT
GTACAAAGTGGTTCGATAACGAATTCCGCCCCCCCCCC
