[The description below was written by a language model from this plasmid's Addgene catalogue record.]
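Description:
MSCV-N BFRF0.5 is a retroviral mammalian expression plasmid built on the MSCV-N FLAGHA backbone, a murine stem cell virus–type vector used to make retroviral particles for stable transduction of mammalian cells. In bacteria it is maintained as a low-copy plasmid under ampicillin selection, and transduced mammalian cells are selected with puromycin. No feature table accompanies the record, so the origin of replication, LTRs and packaging signal are not itemised. The listed total size (7067 bp) is smaller than the listed backbone size without insert (8162 bp). This is consistent with Gateway cloning, in which the destination cassette is swapped out for a much shorter insert, although the record does not explain it.

The payload is the 405 bp open reading frame BFRF0.5 (also called BFRF1A or BFRF4) from Epstein-Barr virus (human herpesvirus 4), introduced by Gateway recombination. The backbone supplies tandem N-terminal Flag and HA epitope tags, so the viral protein is made as a doubly tagged fusion suited to detection and sequential affinity purification. The depositor notes that the Gateway reaction left a few vector-derived codons in frame at the 3′ end, adding a short stretch of extra residues to the C-terminus. Minor discrepancies between the depositor and quality-control sequences are reported but are not known to affect function. The record lists the promoter as "PKG". In MSCV vectors of this kind a PGK promoter usually drives the puromycin marker while the LTR drives the insert, but the record does not specify which arrangement applies here.

The construct belongs to a collection of tumour virus open reading frames assembled for a systematic study of how viral proteins perturb host cell networks. It is typically used to express the tagged EBV protein stably in cells for interaction and functional analyses.
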