Addgene plasmid #37932: MSCV-N BFRF0.5
Depositing lab: Karl Munger. Depositing organization: Brigham and Women's Hospital. Publication: Interpreting cancer genomes using systematic host network perturbations by tumour virus proteins. Rozenblatt-Rosen O, Deo RC, Padi M, Adelmant G, Calderwood MA, Rolland T, Grace M, Dricot A, Askenazi M, Tavares M, Pevzner SJ, Abderazzaq F, Byrdsong D, Carvunis AR, Chen AA, Cheng J, Correll M, Duarte M, Fan C, Feltkamp MC, Ficarro SB, Franchi R, Garg BK, Gulbahce N, Hao T, Holthaus AM, James R, Korkhin A, Litovchick L, Mar JC, Pak TR, Rabello S, Rubio R, Shen Y, Singh S, Spangle JM, Tasan M, Wanamaker S, Webber JT, Roecklein-Canfield J, Johannsen E, Barabasi AL, Beroukhim R, Kieff E, Cusick ME, Hill DE, Munger K, Marto JA, Quackenbush J, Roth FP, DeCaprio JA, Vidal M. Nature. 2012 Jul 26;487(7408):491-5. 10.1038/nature11288 PubMed 22810586.
Backbone
  Vector backbone: MSCV-N FLAGHA
  Backbone size w/o insert (bp): 8162
  Total vector size (bp): 7067
  Vector type: Mammalian Expression, Retroviral
  Selectable markers: Puromycin
Growth in bacteria
  Bacterial resistance: Ampicillin, 100 μg/mL
  Growth temperature: 37°C
  Growth strain: DH5alpha
  Copy number: Low Copy
Gene/Insert
  Gene/Insert name: BFRF0.5 (alt names: BFRF1A; BFRF4)
  Species: H. Herpesvirus 4 (EBV)
  Insert size (bp): 405
  GenBank ID: YP_401728.1
  Entrez Gene: BFRF1A (a.k.a. HHV4_BFRF1A)
  Promoter: PKG
  Tag / fusion protein: Flag (N terminal on backbone); HA (N terminal on backbone)
  Cloning method: Gateway Cloning
  Sequencing primers: 5′ LXSN 5'; 3′ MSCV-N seq. rev
Resource information
  A portion of this plasmid was derived from a plasmid made by: E. Kieff lab
Terms and licenses: Academic/Nonprofit Terms; Industry Terms: Not Available to Industry
Depositor comments: Note that the Gateway cloning reaction has left several vector-based nucleotides in frame with the 3' end of the insert, leaving additional amino acid residues [PTFLYKVVR] fused to the C-terminus of translated protein Though there are some discrepancies between the depositor sequence and Addgene's quality control sequence, they are not known to affect plasmid function.
How to cite: MSCV-N BFRF0.5 was a gift from Karl Munger (Addgene plasmid # 37932 ; http://n2t.net/addgene:37932 ; RRID:Addgene_37932)
